Addgene plasmid #140792: phlFs-mLin
Purpose: CMV-phlFo-phlFR-2A-mCherry mammalian synthetic gene circuit
Depositing lab: Gabor Balazsi. Publication: Multiplexed Gene Expression Tuning with Orthogonal Synthetic Gene Circuits. Szenk M, Yim T, Balazsi G. ACS Synth Biol. 2020 Apr 17;9(4):930-939. doi: 10.1021/acssynbio.9b00534. Epub 2020 Mar 23. PubMed 32167761.
Backbone
  Vector backbone: FRT-Hygromycin
  Total vector size (bp): 7520
  Vector type: Mammalian Expression
  Selectable markers: Hygromycin
Growth in bacteria
  Bacterial resistance: Ampicillin, 100 μg/mL
  Growth temperature: 37°C
  Growth strain: DH5alpha
  Copy number: Unknown
Gene/Insert
  Gene/Insert name: phlFs-mLinearizer (alt name: CMV-phlFO-PhlFR-2A-mCherry)
  Insert size (bp): 3468
  Promoter: CMV
  Cloning method: Gibson Cloning
  Sequencing primers: 5′ CATCAAGTGTATCATATGCC; 3′ TGTTTGTCCACCACCGGTAGAT
Terms and licenses: Academic/Nonprofit Terms; Industry Terms: Not Available to Industry
How to cite: phlFs-mLin was a gift from Gabor Balazsi (Addgene plasmid # 140792 ; http://n2t.net/addgene:140792 ; RRID:Addgene_140792)
