[The description below was written by a language model from this plasmid's Addgene catalogue record and pLannotate feature annotations shown in this document.]
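Description:
phlFs-mLin is a 7.5 kb mammalian expression plasmid carrying a synthetic gene circuit on an FRT-Hygromycin backbone. It is propagated in E. coli through a high-copy ColE1/pUC-type origin with ampicillin resistance. An FRT site lies immediately upstream of a hygromycin phosphotransferase coding sequence, which is followed by an SV40 poly(A) signal. No promoter is annotated directly ahead of the FRT site. This layout is typical of vectors designed for FLP-mediated integration into a genomic FRT landing pad, where the resistance gene becomes expressed only after correct recombination. The record itself does not spell out this use. Fragments of an f1 origin, lac regulatory elements and a ble remnant appear to be backbone leftovers.

The roughly 3.5 kb insert, named phlFs-mLinearizer, is described as CMV-phlFO-PhlFR-2A-mCherry. The CMV enhancer and promoter, modified with PhlF operator sites according to the catalogue name, drive a transcript that contains a rabbit β-globin intron. Downstream are the PhlF repressor joined through a 2A self-cleaving peptide to mCherry, then a WPRE and a bGH polyadenylation signal. The automated annotation does not label the operator, the PhlF coding region or the 2A; these presumably occupy the unannotated stretch between the intron and mCherry. Because the repressor is expressed from a promoter it can itself repress, the circuit forms a negative-feedback loop, with mCherry co-translated as a readout of repressor output. The "linearizer" name and the associated publication on orthogonal circuits point to tunable, multiplexable control of gene expression in mammalian cells. The inducer is not stated in the record. The depositor and sequencing-derived records show the same features, offset by nine bases.
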