Features (pLannotate 1.2.2; 22 found; start..end, strand, type, name):
     28..80      -  misc_feature   bom (fragment): basis of mobility region from pBR322
    235..614     +  enhancer       CMV enhancer: human cytomegalovirus immediate early enhancer
    615..813     +  promoter       CMV promoter: human cytomegalovirus (CMV) immediate early promoter
    917..941     +  misc_feature   MCS (fragment): pUC18/19 multiple cloning site
    942..1002    +  promoter       SV40 promoter (fragment): SV40 early promoter
   1033..1605    +  intron         β-globin intron: intron from rabbit β-globin gene
   2315..3022    +  CDS            mCherry: mCherry is a basic (constitutively fluorescent) red fluorescent protein published in 2004, derived from Discosoma sp.. It is reported to be a very rapidly-maturing monomer with low acid sensitivity.
   3046..3434    +  misc_feature   WPRE: woodchuck hepatitis virus posttranscriptional regulatory element
   3478..3702    +  polyA_signal   bGH poly(A) signal: bovine growth hormone polyadenylation signal
   3706..3727    +  promoter       SV40 promoter (fragment): SV40 enhancer and early promoter
   3748..3981    +  rep_origin     f1 ori (fragment) (sequence partly withheld): f1 bacteriophage origin of replication; arrow indicates direction of (+) strand synthesis
   3986..4033    +  protein_bind   FRT: FLP-mediated recombination occurs in the 8-bp core sequence TCTAGAAA (Turan and Bode, 2011). FLP recombinase from the Saccharomyces cerevisiae 2μ plasmid
   4041..5063    +  CDS            HygR: aminoglycoside phosphotransferase from E. coli; aph(4)-Ia; confers resistance to hygromycin
   5073..5198    +  CDS            ble (fragment): BLE_KLEPN - Experimental evidence at protein level: Swiss-Prot protein existence level 1. Binding protein with a strong affinity to the bleomycin family of antibiotics. Binds to CL990; an antimitotic-antibiotic compound. From Klebsiella pneumoniae.
   5193..5314    +  polyA_signal   SV40 poly(A) signal: SV40 polyadenylation signal
   5387..5403    -  protein_bind   lac operator: The lac repressor binds to the lac operator to inhibit transcription in E. coli. This inhibition can be relieved by adding lactose or isopropyl-β-D-thiogalactopyranoside (IPTG). lac repressor encoded by lacI
   5411..5441    -  promoter       lac promoter: promoter for the E. coli lac operon
   5456..5477    -  protein_bind   CAP binding site: CAP binding activates transcription in the presence of cAMP. E. coli catabolite activator protein
   5490..5582    -  CDS            lacI (fragment): lac repressor; lacI; The lac repressor binds to the lac operator to inhibit transcription in E. coli. This inhibition can be relieved by adding lactose or isopropyl-β-D-thiogalactopyranoside (IPTG).
   5765..6353    -  rep_origin     ori: high-copy-number ColE1/pMB1/pBR322/pUC origin of replication
   6524..7384    -  CDS            AmpR: β-lactamase; bla; confers resistance to ampicillin, carbenicillin, and related antibiotics
   7385..7489    -  promoter       AmpR promoter: bla
>Addgene plasmid #140792 | phlFs-mLin | depositor full sequence | sequence record 273416 | phlFs-mLin sequence 7520 bps
GACGGATCGGGAGATCTCCCGATCCCCTATGGTGCACTCTCAGTACAATCTGCTCTGATGCCGCATAGTT
AAGCCAGTATCTGCTCCCTGCTTGTGTGTTGGAGGTCGCTGAGTAGTGCGCGAGCAAAATTTAAGCTACA
ACAAGGCAAGGCTTGACCGACAATTGCATGAAGAATCTGCTTAGGGTTAGGCGTTTTGCGCTGCTTCGCG
ATGTACGGGCCAGATATACGCGTTGACATTGATTATTGACTAGTTATTAATAGTAATCAATTACGGGGTC
ATTAGTTCATAGCCCATATATGGAGTTCCGCGTTACATAACTTACGGTAAATGGCCCGCCTGGCTGACCG
CCCAACGACCCCCGCCCATTGACGTCAATAATGACGTATGTTCCCATAGTAACGCCAATAGGGACTTTCC
ATTGACGTCAATGGGTGGAGTATTTACGGTAAACTGCCCACTTGGCAGTACATCAAGTGTATCATATGCC
AAGTACGCCCCCTATTGACGTCAATGACGGTAAATGGCCCGCCTGGCATTATGCCCAGTACATGACCTTA
TGGGACTTTCCTACTTGGCAGTACATCTACGTATTAGTCATCGCTATTACCATGGTGATGCGGTTTTGGC
AGTACATCAATGGGCGTGGATAGCGGTTTGACTCACGGGGATTTCCAAGTCTCCACCCCATTGACGTCAA
TGGGAGTTTGTTTTGGCACCAAAATCAACGGGACTTTCCAAAATGTCGTAACAACTCCGCCCCATTGACG
CAAATGGGCGGTAGGCGTGTACGGTGGGAGGTCTATATAAGCAATGATACGAAACGTACCGTATCGTTAA
GGTTCAGATCGCTGTTTTGACCTCCATAGAAGACACCGGGACCGATCCAGCCTCCGGACTCTAGCGTTTA
AACTTAAGCTTGGTACCCGGGGATCCTCTAGGGCCTCTGAGCTATTCCAGAAGTAGTGAAGAGGCTTTTT
TGGAGGCCTAGGCTTTTGCAAAAAGCTCCGGATCGATCCTGAGAACTTCAGGGTGAGTTTGGGGACCCTT
GATTGTTCTTTCTTTTTCGCTATTGTAAAATTCATGTTATATGGAGGGGGCAAAGTTTTCAGGGTGTTGT
TTAGAATGGGAAGATGTCCCTTGTATCACCATGGACCCTCATGATAATTTTGTTTCTTTCACTTTCTACT
CTGTTGACAACCATTGTCTCCTCTTATTTTCTTTTCATTTTCTGTAACTTTTTCGTTAAACTTTAGCTTG
CATTTGTAACGAATTTTTAAATTCACTTTTGTTTATTTGTCAGATTGTAAGTACTTTCTCTAATCACTTT
TTTTTCAAGGCAATCAGGGTATATTATATTGTACTTCAGCACAGTTTTAGAGAACAATTGTTATAATTAA
ATGATAAGGTAGAATATTTCTGCATATAAATTCTGGCTGGCGTGGAAATATTCTTATTGGTAGAAACAAC
TACATCCTGGTCATCATCCTGCCTTTCTCTTTATGGTTACAATGATATACACTGTTTGAGATGAGGATAA
AATACTCTGAGTCCAAACCGGGCCCCTCTGCTAACCATGTTCATGCCTTCTTCTTTTTCCTACAGGTCCT
GCAGGAATAGGACCATGGCCCGGACCCCCTCTAGAAGCTCTATCGGCAGCCTGAGAAGCCCCCACACCCA
CAAGGCCATCCTGACCAGCACCATCGAGATCCTGAAAGAGTGCGGCTACAGCGGCCTGAGCATCGAGTCT
GTGGCTAGAAGGGCTGGCGCCTCCAAGCCCACCATCTACCGGTGGTGGACAAACAAGGCCGCCCTGATCG
CCGAGGTGTACGAGAACGAGAGCGAGCAGGTCCGAAAGTTCCCCGACCTGGGCAGCTTCAAGGCCGATCT
GGACTTCCTGCTGCGGAACCTGTGGAAAGTGTGGCGGGAAACCATCTGCGGCGAGGCCTTCAGATGCGTG
ATCGCTGAGGCCCAGCTGGACCCTGCCACCCTGACACAGCTGAAGGACCAGTTCATGGAACGGCGGAGAG
AGATGCCCAAGAAACTGGTGGAAAACGCCATCAGCAACGGCGAGCTGCCCAAGGACACCAACCGGGAACT
GCTGCTGGATATGATCTTCGGCTTCTGCTGGTACAGACTGCTGACCGAGCAGCTGACCGTGGAACAGGAT
ATCGAGGAATTCACCTTTCTGCTGATCAACGGCGTGTGCCCCGGCACCCAGAGAGCCAGCCCCCCCAAGA
AAAAGCGGAAAGTGGCTAGCGAGGGCAGAGGAAGTCTTCTAACATGCGGTGACGTGGAGGAGAATCCCGG
CCCTATGGTGAGCAAGGGCGAGGAGGATAACATGGCCATCATCAAGGAGTTCATGCGCTTCAAGGTGCAC
ATGGAGGGCTCCGTGAACGGCCACGAGTTCGAGATCGAGGGCGAGGGCGAGGGCCGCCCCTACGAGGGCA
CCCAGACCGCCAAGCTGAAGGTGACCAAGGGTGGCCCCCTGCCCTTCGCCTGGGACATCCTGTCCCCTCA
GTTCATGTACGGCTCCAAGGCCTACGTGAAGCACCCCGCCGACATCCCCGACTACTTGAAGCTGTCCTTC
CCCGAGGGCTTCAAGTGGGAGCGCGTGATGAACTTCGAGGACGGCGGCGTGGTGACCGTGACCCAGGACT
CCTCCCTGCAGGACGGCGAGTTCATCTACAAGGTGAAGCTGCGCGGCACCAACTTCCCCTCCGACGGCCC
CGTAATGCAGAAGAAGACCATGGGCTGGGAGGCCTCCTCCGAGCGGATGTACCCCGAGGACGGCGCCCTG
AAGGGCGAGATCAAGCAGAGGCTGAAGCTGAAGGACGGCGGCCACTACGACGCTGAGGTCAAGACCACCT
ACAAGGCCAAGAAGCCCGTGCAGCTGCCCGGCGCCTACAACGTCAACATCAAGTTGGACATCACCTCCCA
CAACGAGGACTACACCATCGTGGAACAGTACGAACGCGCCGAGGGCCGCCACTCCACCGGCGGCATGGAC
GAGCTGTACAAGTAAACTTGCATTCACGCGGCCGCAATCAACCTCTGGATTACAAAATTTGTGAAAGATT
GACTGGTATTCTTAACTATGTTGCTCCTTTTACGCTATGTGGATACGCTGCTTTAATGCCTTTGTATCAT
GCTATTGCTTCCCGTATGGCTTTCATTTTCTCCTCCTTGTATAAATCCTGGTTGCTGTCTCTTTATGAGG
AGTTGTGGCCCGTTGTCAGGCAACGTGGCGTGGTGTGCACTGTGTTTGCTGACGCAACCCCCACTGGTTG
GGGCATTGCCACCACCTGTCAGCTCCTTTCCGGGACTTTCGCTTTCCCCCTCCCTATTGCCACGGCGGAA
CTCATCGCCGCCTGCCTTGCCCGCTGCTGGACAGGGGCTCGGCTGTTGGGCACTGACAATTCCGTGGTGT
TGTCCTCGAGTCTAGAGGGCCCGTTTAAACCCGCTGATCAGCCTCGACTGTGCCTTCTAGTTGCCAGCCA
TCTGTTGTTTGCCCCTCCCCCGTGCCTTCCTTGACCCTGGAAGGTGCCACTCCCACTGTCCTTTCCTAAT
AAAATGAGGAAATTGCATCGCATTGTCTGAGTAGGTGTCATTCTATTCTGGGGGGTGGGGTGGGGCAGGA
CAGCAAGGGGGAGGATTGGGAAGACAATAGCAGGCATGCTGGGGATGCGGTGGGCTCTATGGCTTCTGAG
GCGGAAAGAACCAGCTGGGGCTCTAGGGGGTATCCCC
[124 nt withheld, positions 3748-3871]
C
[91 nt withheld, positions 3873-3963]
AGGGTGATGGTTCACGTACCTAGAAGTTCCTATTCCGAAGTTCCTATTCTCTAGAAAGTATAGGAACTTC
CTTGGCCAAAAAGCCTGAACTCACCGCGACGTCTGTCGAGAAGTTTCTGATCGAAAAGTTCGACAGCGTC
TCCGACCTGATGCAGCTCTCGGAGGGCGAAGAATCTCGTGCTTTCAGCTTCGATGTAGGAGGGCGTGGAT
ATGTCCTGCGGGTAAATAGCTGCGCCGATGGTTTCTACAAAGATCGTTATGTTTATCGGCACTTTGCATC
GGCCGCGCTCCCGATTCCGGAAGTGCTTGACATTGGGGAATTCAGCGAGAGCCTGACCTATTGCATCTCC
CGCCGTGCACAGGGTGTCACGTTGCAAGACCTGCCTGAAACCGAACTGCCCGCTGTTCTGCAGCCGGTCG
CGGAGGCCATGGATGCGATCGCTGCGGCCGATCTTAGCCAGACGAGCGGGTTCGGCCCATTCGGACCGCA
AGGAATCGGTCAATACACTACATGGCGTGATTTCATATGCGCGATTGCTGATCCCCATGTGTATCACTGG
CAAACTGTGATGGACGACACCGTCAGTGCGTCCGTCGCGCAGGCTCTCGATGAGCTGATGCTTTGGGCCG
AGGACTGCCCCGAAGTCCGGCACCTCGTGCACGCGGATTTCGGCTCCAACAATGTCCTGACGGACAATGG
CCGCATAACAGCGGTCATTGACTGGAGCGAGGCGATGTTCGGGGATTCCCAATACGAGGTCGCCAACATC
TTCTTCTGGAGGCCGTGGTTGGCTTGTATGGAGCAGCAGACGCGCTACTTCGAGCGGAGGCATCCGGAGC
TTGCAGGATCGCCGCGGCTCCGGGCGTATATGCTCCGCATTGGTCTTGACCAACTCTATCAGAGCTTGGT
TGACGGCAATTTCGATGATGCAGCTTGGGCGCAGGGTCGATGCGACGCAATCGTCCGATCCGGAGCCGGG
ACTGTCGGGCGTACACAAATCGCCCGCAGAAGCGCGGCCGTCTGGACCGATGGCTGTGTAGAAGTACTCG
CCGATAGTGGAAACCGACGCCCCAGCACTCGTCCGAGGGCAAAGGAATAGCACGTACTACGAGATTTCGA
TTCCACCGCCGCCTTCTATGAAAGGTTGGGCTTCGGAATCGTTTTCCGGGACGCCGGCTGGATGATCCTC
CAGCGCGGGGATCTCATGCTGGAGTTCTTCGCCCACCCCAACTTGTTTATTGCAGCTTATAATGGTTACA
AATAAAGCAATAGCATCACAAATTTCACAAATAAAGCATTTTTTTCACTGCATTCTAGTTGTGGTTTGTC
CAAACTCATCAATGTATCTTATCATGTCTGTATACCGTCGACCTCTAGCTAGAGCTTGGCGTAATCATGG
TCATAGCTGTTTCCTGTGTGAAATTGTTATCCGCTCACAATTCCACACAACATACGAGCCGGAAGCATAA
AGTGTAAAGCCTGGGGTGCCTAATGAGTGAGCTAACTCACATTAATTGCGTTGCGCTCACTGCCCGCTTT
CCAGTCGGGAAACCTGTCGTGCCAGCTGCATTAATGAATCGGCCAACGCGCGGGGAGAGGCGGTTTGCGT
ATTGGGCGCTCTTCCGCTTCCTCGCTCACTGACTCGCTGCGCTCGGTCGTTCGGCTGCGGCGAGCGGTAT
CAGCTCACTCAAAGGCGGTAATACGGTTATCCACAGAATCAGGGGATAACGCAGGAAAGAACATGTGAGC
AAAAGGCCAGCAAAAGGCCAGGAACCGTAAAAAGGCCGCGTTGCTGGCGTTTTTCCATAGGCTCCGCCCC
CCTGACGAGCATCACAAAAATCGACGCTCAAGTCAGAGGTGGCGAAACCCGACAGGACTATAAAGATACC
AGGCGTTTCCCCCTGGAAGCTCCCTCGTGCGCTCTCCTGTTCCGACCCTGCCGCTTACCGGATACCTGTC
CGCCTTTCTCCCTTCGGGAAGCGTGGCGCTTTCTCATAGCTCACGCTGTAGGTATCTCAGTTCGGTGTAG
GTCGTTCGCTCCAAGCTGGGCTGTGTGCACGAACCCCCCGTTCAGCCCGACCGCTGCGCCTTATCCGGTA
ACTATCGTCTTGAGTCCAACCCGGTAAGACACGACTTATCGCCACTGGCAGCAGCCACTGGTAACAGGAT
TAGCAGAGCGAGGTATGTAGGCGGTGCTACAGAGTTCTTGAAGTGGTGGCCTAACTACGGCTACACTAGA
AGGACAGTATTTGGTATCTGCGCTCTGCTGAAGCCAGTTACCTTCGGAAAAAGAGTTGGTAGCTCTTGAT
CCGGCAAACAAACCACCGCTGGTAGCGGTGGTTTTTTTGTTTGCAAGCAGCAGATTACGCGCAGAAAAAA
AGGATCTCAAGAAGATCCTTTGATCTTTTCTACGGGGTCTGACGCTCAGTGGAACGAAAACTCACGTTAA
GGGATTTTGGTCATGAGATTATCAAAAAGGATCTTCACCTAGATCCTTTTAAATTAAAAATGAAGTTTTA
AATCAATCTAAAGTATATATGAGTAAACTTGGTCTGACAGTTACCAATGCTTAATCAGTGAGGCACCTAT
CTCAGCGATCTGTCTATTTCGTTCATCCATAGTTGCCTGACTCCCCGTCGTGTAGATAACTACGATACGG
GAGGGCTTACCATCTGGCCCCAGTGCTGCAATGATACCGCGAGACCCACGCTCACCGGCTCCAGATTTAT
CAGCAATAAACCAGCCAGCCGGAAGGGCCGAGCGCAGAAGTGGTCCTGCAACTTTATCCGCCTCCATCCA
GTCTATTAATTGTTGCCGGGAAGCTAGAGTAAGTAGTTCGCCAGTTAATAGTTTGCGCAACGTTGTTGCC
ATTGCTACAGGCATCGTGGTGTCACGCTCGTCGTTTGGTATGGCTTCATTCAGCTCCGGTTCCCAACGAT
CAAGGCGAGTTACATGATCCCCCATGTTGTGCAAAAAAGCGGTTAGCTCCTTCGGTCCTCCGATCGTTGT
CAGAAGTAAGTTGGCCGCAGTGTTATCACTCATGGTTATGGCAGCACTGCATAATTCTCTTACTGTCATG
CCATCCGTAAGATGCTTTTCTGTGACTGGTGAGTACTCAACCAAGTCATTCTGAGAATAGTGTATGCGGC
GACCGAGTTGCTCTTGCCCGGCGTCAATACGGGATAATACCGCGCCACATAGCAGAACTTTAAAAGTGCT
CATCATTGGAAAACGTTCTTCGGGGCGAAAACTCTCAAGGATCTTACCGCTGTTGAGATCCAGTTCGATG
TAACCCACTCGTGCACCCAACTGATCTTCAGCATCTTTTACTTTCACCAGCGTTTCTGGGTGAGCAAAAA
CAGGAAGGCAAAATGCCGCAAAAAAGGGAATAAGGGCGACACGGAAATGTTGAATACTCATACTCTTCCT
TTTTCAATATTATTGAAGCATTTATCAGGGTTATTGTCTCATGAGCGGATACATATTTGAATGTATTTAG
AAAAATAAACAAATAGGGGTTCCGCGCACATTTCCCCGAAAAGTGCCACCTGACGTC
