Features (pLannotate 1.2.2; 22 found; start..end, strand, type, name):
     37..89      -  misc_feature   bom (fragment): basis of mobility region from pBR322
    244..623     +  enhancer       CMV enhancer: human cytomegalovirus immediate early enhancer
    624..822     +  promoter       CMV promoter: human cytomegalovirus (CMV) immediate early promoter
    926..950     +  misc_feature   MCS (fragment): pUC18/19 multiple cloning site
    951..1011    +  promoter       SV40 promoter (fragment): SV40 early promoter
   1042..1614    +  intron         β-globin intron: intron from rabbit β-globin gene
   2324..3031    +  CDS            mCherry: mCherry is a basic (constitutively fluorescent) red fluorescent protein published in 2004, derived from Discosoma sp.. It is reported to be a very rapidly-maturing monomer with low acid sensitivity.
   3055..3443    +  misc_feature   WPRE: woodchuck hepatitis virus posttranscriptional regulatory element
   3487..3711    +  polyA_signal   bGH poly(A) signal: bovine growth hormone polyadenylation signal
   3715..3736    +  promoter       SV40 promoter (fragment): SV40 enhancer and early promoter
   3757..3990    +  rep_origin     f1 ori (fragment) (sequence partly withheld): f1 bacteriophage origin of replication; arrow indicates direction of (+) strand synthesis
   3995..4042    +  protein_bind   FRT: FLP-mediated recombination occurs in the 8-bp core sequence TCTAGAAA (Turan and Bode, 2011). FLP recombinase from the Saccharomyces cerevisiae 2μ plasmid
   4050..5072    +  CDS            HygR: aminoglycoside phosphotransferase from E. coli; aph(4)-Ia; confers resistance to hygromycin
   5082..5207    +  CDS            ble (fragment): BLE_KLEPN - Experimental evidence at protein level: Swiss-Prot protein existence level 1. Binding protein with a strong affinity to the bleomycin family of antibiotics. Binds to CL990; an antimitotic-antibiotic compound. From Klebsiella pneumoniae.
   5202..5323    +  polyA_signal   SV40 poly(A) signal: SV40 polyadenylation signal
   5396..5412    -  protein_bind   lac operator: The lac repressor binds to the lac operator to inhibit transcription in E. coli. This inhibition can be relieved by adding lactose or isopropyl-β-D-thiogalactopyranoside (IPTG). lac repressor encoded by lacI
   5420..5450    -  promoter       lac promoter: promoter for the E. coli lac operon
   5465..5486    -  protein_bind   CAP binding site: CAP binding activates transcription in the presence of cAMP. E. coli catabolite activator protein
   5499..5591    -  CDS            lacI (fragment): lac repressor; lacI; The lac repressor binds to the lac operator to inhibit transcription in E. coli. This inhibition can be relieved by adding lactose or isopropyl-β-D-thiogalactopyranoside (IPTG).
   5774..6362    -  rep_origin     ori: high-copy-number ColE1/pMB1/pBR322/pUC origin of replication
   6533..7393    -  CDS            AmpR: β-lactamase; bla; confers resistance to ampicillin, carbenicillin, and related antibiotics
   7394..7498    -  promoter       AmpR promoter: bla
>Addgene plasmid #140792 | phlFs-mLin | addgene full sequence | sequence record 296025 | Addgene NGS Result
CCTGACGTCGACGGATCGGGAGATCTCCCGATCCCCTATGGTGCACTCTCAGTACAATCTGCTCTGATGC
CGCATAGTTAAGCCAGTATCTGCTCCCTGCTTGTGTGTTGGAGGTCGCTGAGTAGTGCGCGAGCAAAATT
TAAGCTACAACAAGGCAAGGCTTGACCGACAATTGCATGAAGAATCTGCTTAGGGTTAGGCGTTTTGCGC
TGCTTCGCGATGTACGGGCCAGATATACGCGTTGACATTGATTATTGACTAGTTATTAATAGTAATCAAT
TACGGGGTCATTAGTTCATAGCCCATATATGGAGTTCCGCGTTACATAACTTACGGTAAATGGCCCGCCT
GGCTGACCGCCCAACGACCCCCGCCCATTGACGTCAATAATGACGTATGTTCCCATAGTAACGCCAATAG
GGACTTTCCATTGACGTCAATGGGTGGAGTATTTACGGTAAACTGCCCACTTGGCAGTACATCAAGTGTA
TCATATGCCAAGTACGCCCCCTATTGACGTCAATGACGGTAAATGGCCCGCCTGGCATTATGCCCAGTAC
ATGACCTTATGGGACTTTCCTACTTGGCAGTACATCTACGTATTAGTCATCGCTATTACCATGGTGATGC
GGTTTTGGCAGTACATCAATGGGCGTGGATAGCGGTTTGACTCACGGGGATTTCCAAGTCTCCACCCCAT
TGACGTCAATGGGAGTTTGTTTTGGCACCAAAATCAACGGGACTTTCCAAAATGTCGTAACAACTCCGCC
CCATTGACGCAAATGGGCGGTAGGCGTGTACGGTGGGAGGTCTATATAAGCAATGATACGAAACGTACCG
TATCGTTAAGGTTCAGATCGCTGTTTTGACCTCCATAGAAGACACCGGGACCGATCCAGCCTCCGGACTC
TAGCGTTTAAACTTAAGCTTGGTACCCGGGGATCCTCTAGGGCCTCTGAGCTATTCCAGAAGTAGTGAAG
AGGCTTTTTTGGAGGCCTAGGCTTTTGCAAAAAGCTCCGGATCGATCCTGAGAACTTCAGGGTGAGTTTG
GGGACCCTTGATTGTTCTTTCTTTTTCGCTATTGTAAAATTCATGTTATATGGAGGGGGCAAAGTTTTCA
GGGTGTTGTTTAGAATGGGAAGATGTCCCTTGTATCACCATGGACCCTCATGATAATTTTGTTTCTTTCA
CTTTCTACTCTGTTGACAACCATTGTCTCCTCTTATTTTCTTTTCATTTTCTGTAACTTTTTCGTTAAAC
TTTAGCTTGCATTTGTAACGAATTTTTAAATTCACTTTTGTTTATTTGTCAGATTGTAAGTACTTTCTCT
AATCACTTTTTTTTCAAGGCAATCAGGGTATATTATATTGTACTTCAGCACAGTTTTAGAGAACAATTGT
TATAATTAAATGATAAGGTAGAATATTTCTGCATATAAATTCTGGCTGGCGTGGAAATATTCTTATTGGT
AGAAACAACTACATCCTGGTCATCATCCTGCCTTTCTCTTTATGGTTACAATGATATACACTGTTTGAGA
TGAGGATAAAATACTCTGAGTCCAAACCGGGCCCCTCTGCTAACCATGTTCATGCCTTCTTCTTTTTCCT
ACAGGTCCTGCAGGAATAGGACCATGGCCCGGACCCCCTCTAGAAGCTCTATCGGCAGCCTGAGAAGCCC
CCACACCCACAAGGCCATCCTGACCAGCACCATCGAGATCCTGAAAGAGTGCGGCTACAGCGGCCTGAGC
ATCGAGTCTGTGGCTAGAAGGGCTGGCGCCTCCAAGCCCACCATCTACCGGTGGTGGACAAACAAGGCCG
CCCTGATCGCCGAGGTGTACGAGAACGAGAGCGAGCAGGTCCGAAAGTTCCCCGACCTGGGCAGCTTCAA
GGCCGATCTGGACTTCCTGCTGCGGAACCTGTGGAAAGTGTGGCGGGAAACCATCTGCGGCGAGGCCTTC
AGATGCGTGATCGCTGAGGCCCAGCTGGACCCTGCCACCCTGACACAGCTGAAGGACCAGTTCATGGAAC
GGCGGAGAGAGATGCCCAAGAAACTGGTGGAAAACGCCATCAGCAACGGCGAGCTGCCCAAGGACACCAA
CCGGGAACTGCTGCTGGATATGATCTTCGGCTTCTGCTGGTACAGACTGCTGACCGAGCAGCTGACCGTG
GAACAGGATATCGAGGAATTCACCTTTCTGCTGATCAACGGCGTGTGCCCCGGCACCCAGAGAGCCAGCC
CCCCCAAGAAAAAGCGGAAAGTGGCTAGCGAGGGCAGAGGAAGTCTTCTAACATGCGGTGACGTGGAGGA
GAATCCCGGCCCTATGGTGAGCAAGGGCGAGGAGGATAACATGGCCATCATCAAGGAGTTCATGCGCTTC
AAGGTGCACATGGAGGGCTCCGTGAACGGCCACGAGTTCGAGATCGAGGGCGAGGGCGAGGGCCGCCCCT
ACGAGGGCACCCAGACCGCCAAGCTGAAGGTGACCAAGGGTGGCCCCCTGCCCTTCGCCTGGGACATCCT
GTCCCCTCAGTTCATGTACGGCTCCAAGGCCTACGTGAAGCACCCCGCCGACATCCCCGACTACTTGAAG
CTGTCCTTCCCCGAGGGCTTCAAGTGGGAGCGCGTGATGAACTTCGAGGACGGCGGCGTGGTGACCGTGA
CCCAGGACTCCTCCCTGCAGGACGGCGAGTTCATCTACAAGGTGAAGCTGCGCGGCACCAACTTCCCCTC
CGACGGCCCCGTAATGCAGAAGAAGACCATGGGCTGGGAGGCCTCCTCCGAGCGGATGTACCCCGAGGAC
GGCGCCCTGAAGGGCGAGATCAAGCAGAGGCTGAAGCTGAAGGACGGCGGCCACTACGACGCTGAGGTCA
AGACCACCTACAAGGCCAAGAAGCCCGTGCAGCTGCCCGGCGCCTACAACGTCAACATCAAGTTGGACAT
CACCTCCCACAACGAGGACTACACCATCGTGGAACAGTACGAACGCGCCGAGGGCCGCCACTCCACCGGC
GGCATGGACGAGCTGTACAAGTAAACTTGCATTCACGCGGCCGCAATCAACCTCTGGATTACAAAATTTG
TGAAAGATTGACTGGTATTCTTAACTATGTTGCTCCTTTTACGCTATGTGGATACGCTGCTTTAATGCCT
TTGTATCATGCTATTGCTTCCCGTATGGCTTTCATTTTCTCCTCCTTGTATAAATCCTGGTTGCTGTCTC
TTTATGAGGAGTTGTGGCCCGTTGTCAGGCAACGTGGCGTGGTGTGCACTGTGTTTGCTGACGCAACCCC
CACTGGTTGGGGCATTGCCACCACCTGTCAGCTCCTTTCCGGGACTTTCGCTTTCCCCCTCCCTATTGCC
ACGGCGGAACTCATCGCCGCCTGCCTTGCCCGCTGCTGGACAGGGGCTCGGCTGTTGGGCACTGACAATT
CCGTGGTGTTGTCCTCGAGTCTAGAGGGCCCGTTTAAACCCGCTGATCAGCCTCGACTGTGCCTTCTAGT
TGCCAGCCATCTGTTGTTTGCCCCTCCCCCGTGCCTTCCTTGACCCTGGAAGGTGCCACTCCCACTGTCC
TTTCCTAATAAAATGAGGAAATTGCATCGCATTGTCTGAGTAGGTGTCATTCTATTCTGGGGGGTGGGGT
GGGGCAGGACAGCAAGGGGGAGGATTGGGAAGACAATAGCAGGCATGCTGGGGATGCGGTGGGCTCTATG
GCTTCTGAGGCGGAAAGAACCAGCTGGGGCTCTAGGGGGTATCCCC
[124 nt withheld, positions 3757-3880]
C
[91 nt withheld, positions 3882-3972]
AGGGTGATGGTTCACGTACCTAGAAGTTCCTATTCCGAAGTTCCTATTCTCTAGAAAGTATAGGAACTTC
CTTGGCCAAAAAGCCTGAACTCACCGCGACGTCTGTCGAGAAGTTTCTGATCGAAAAGTTCGACAGCGTC
TCCGACCTGATGCAGCTCTCGGAGGGCGAAGAATCTCGTGCTTTCAGCTTCGATGTAGGAGGGCGTGGAT
ATGTCCTGCGGGTAAATAGCTGCGCCGATGGTTTCTACAAAGATCGTTATGTTTATCGGCACTTTGCATC
GGCCGCGCTCCCGATTCCGGAAGTGCTTGACATTGGGGAATTCAGCGAGAGCCTGACCTATTGCATCTCC
CGCCGTGCACAGGGTGTCACGTTGCAAGACCTGCCTGAAACCGAACTGCCCGCTGTTCTGCAGCCGGTCG
CGGAGGCCATGGATGCGATCGCTGCGGCCGATCTTAGCCAGACGAGCGGGTTCGGCCCATTCGGACCGCA
AGGAATCGGTCAATACACTACATGGCGTGATTTCATATGCGCGATTGCTGATCCCCATGTGTATCACTGG
CAAACTGTGATGGACGACACCGTCAGTGCGTCCGTCGCGCAGGCTCTCGATGAGCTGATGCTTTGGGCCG
AGGACTGCCCCGAAGTCCGGCACCTCGTGCACGCGGATTTCGGCTCCAACAATGTCCTGACGGACAATGG
CCGCATAACAGCGGTCATTGACTGGAGCGAGGCGATGTTCGGGGATTCCCAATACGAGGTCGCCAACATC
TTCTTCTGGAGGCCGTGGTTGGCTTGTATGGAGCAGCAGACGCGCTACTTCGAGCGGAGGCATCCGGAGC
TTGCAGGATCGCCGCGGCTCCGGGCGTATATGCTCCGCATTGGTCTTGACCAACTCTATCAGAGCTTGGT
TGACGGCAATTTCGATGATGCAGCTTGGGCGCAGGGTCGATGCGACGCAATCGTCCGATCCGGAGCCGGG
ACTGTCGGGCGTACACAAATCGCCCGCAGAAGCGCGGCCGTCTGGACCGATGGCTGTGTAGAAGTACTCG
CCGATAGTGGAAACCGACGCCCCAGCACTCGTCCGAGGGCAAAGGAATAGCACGTACTACGAGATTTCGA
TTCCACCGCCGCCTTCTATGAAAGGTTGGGCTTCGGAATCGTTTTCCGGGACGCCGGCTGGATGATCCTC
CAGCGCGGGGATCTCATGCTGGAGTTCTTCGCCCACCCCAACTTGTTTATTGCAGCTTATAATGGTTACA
AATAAAGCAATAGCATCACAAATTTCACAAATAAAGCATTTTTTTCACTGCATTCTAGTTGTGGTTTGTC
CAAACTCATCAATGTATCTTATCATGTCTGTATACCGTCGACCTCTAGCTAGAGCTTGGCGTAATCATGG
TCATAGCTGTTTCCTGTGTGAAATTGTTATCCGCTCACAATTCCACACAACATACGAGCCGGAAGCATAA
AGTGTAAAGCCTGGGGTGCCTAATGAGTGAGCTAACTCACATTAATTGCGTTGCGCTCACTGCCCGCTTT
CCAGTCGGGAAACCTGTCGTGCCAGCTGCATTAATGAATCGGCCAACGCGCGGGGAGAGGCGGTTTGCGT
ATTGGGCGCTCTTCCGCTTCCTCGCTCACTGACTCGCTGCGCTCGGTCGTTCGGCTGCGGCGAGCGGTAT
CAGCTCACTCAAAGGCGGTAATACGGTTATCCACAGAATCAGGGGATAACGCAGGAAAGAACATGTGAGC
AAAAGGCCAGCAAAAGGCCAGGAACCGTAAAAAGGCCGCGTTGCTGGCGTTTTTCCATAGGCTCCGCCCC
CCTGACGAGCATCACAAAAATCGACGCTCAAGTCAGAGGTGGCGAAACCCGACAGGACTATAAAGATACC
AGGCGTTTCCCCCTGGAAGCTCCCTCGTGCGCTCTCCTGTTCCGACCCTGCCGCTTACCGGATACCTGTC
CGCCTTTCTCCCTTCGGGAAGCGTGGCGCTTTCTCATAGCTCACGCTGTAGGTATCTCAGTTCGGTGTAG
GTCGTTCGCTCCAAGCTGGGCTGTGTGCACGAACCCCCCGTTCAGCCCGACCGCTGCGCCTTATCCGGTA
ACTATCGTCTTGAGTCCAACCCGGTAAGACACGACTTATCGCCACTGGCAGCAGCCACTGGTAACAGGAT
TAGCAGAGCGAGGTATGTAGGCGGTGCTACAGAGTTCTTGAAGTGGTGGCCTAACTACGGCTACACTAGA
AGAACAGTATTTGGTATCTGCGCTCTGCTGAAGCCAGTTACCTTCGGAAAAAGAGTTGGTAGCTCTTGAT
CCGGCAAACAAACCACCGCTGGTAGCGGTGGTTTTTTTGTTTGCAAGCAGCAGATTACGCGCAGAAAAAA
AGGATCTCAAGAAGATCCTTTGATCTTTTCTACGGGGTCTGACGCTCAGTGGAACGAAAACTCACGTTAA
GGGATTTTGGTCATGAGATTATCAAAAAGGATCTTCACCTAGATCCTTTTAAATTAAAAATGAAGTTTTA
AATCAATCTAAAGTATATATGAGTAAACTTGGTCTGACAGTTACCAATGCTTAATCAGTGAGGCACCTAT
CTCAGCGATCTGTCTATTTCGTTCATCCATAGTTGCCTGACTCCCCGTCGTGTAGATAACTACGATACGG
GAGGGCTTACCATCTGGCCCCAGTGCTGCAATGATACCGCGAGACCCACGCTCACCGGCTCCAGATTTAT
CAGCAATAAACCAGCCAGCCGGAAGGGCCGAGCGCAGAAGTGGTCCTGCAACTTTATCCGCCTCCATCCA
GTCTATTAATTGTTGCCGGGAAGCTAGAGTAAGTAGTTCGCCAGTTAATAGTTTGCGCAACGTTGTTGCC
ATTGCTACAGGCATCGTGGTGTCACGCTCGTCGTTTGGTATGGCTTCATTCAGCTCCGGTTCCCAACGAT
CAAGGCGAGTTACATGATCCCCCATGTTGTGCAAAAAAGCGGTTAGCTCCTTCGGTCCTCCGATCGTTGT
CAGAAGTAAGTTGGCCGCAGTGTTATCACTCATGGTTATGGCAGCACTGCATAATTCTCTTACTGTCATG
CCATCCGTAAGATGCTTTTCTGTGACTGGTGAGTACTCAACCAAGTCATTCTGAGAATAGTGTATGCGGC
GACCGAGTTGCTCTTGCCCGGCGTCAATACGGGATAATACCGCGCCACATAGCAGAACTTTAAAAGTGCT
CATCATTGGAAAACGTTCTTCGGGGCGAAAACTCTCAAGGATCTTACCGCTGTTGAGATCCAGTTCGATG
TAACCCACTCGTGCACCCAACTGATCTTCAGCATCTTTTACTTTCACCAGCGTTTCTGGGTGAGCAAAAA
CAGGAAGGCAAAATGCCGCAAAAAAGGGAATAAGGGCGACACGGAAATGTTGAATACTCATACTCTTCCT
TTTTCAATATTATTGAAGCATTTATCAGGGTTATTGTCTCATGAGCGGATACATATTTGAATGTATTTAG
AAAAATAAACAAATAGGGGTTCCGCGCACATTTCCCCGAAAAGTGCCA
